Addgene plasmid #39686: KHBD00608
Depositing lab: Bart Deplancke. Depositing organization: Swiss Federal Institute of Technology (EPFL). Publication: Automated protein-DNA interaction screening of Drosophila regulatory elements. Korneel Hens, Jean-Daniel Feuz, Alina Isakova, Antonina Lagovitina, Andreas Massouras, Julien Bryois, Patrick Callaerts, Susan E. Celniker, Bart Deplancke. Nat Methods. 2011 Oct 30;8(12):1065-70. 10.1038/nmeth.1763 PubMed 22037703.
Backbone
  Vector backbone: pDONR221
  Backbone manufacturer: Invitrogen
  Backbone size w/o insert (bp): 2536
  Vector type: Gateway DONR vector
Growth in bacteria
  Bacterial resistance: Kanamycin, 50 μg/mL
  Growth temperature: 37°C
  Growth strain: DH5alpha
  Copy number: High Copy
Gene/Insert
  Gene/Insert name: CG30077 (alt name: FBgn0050077)
  Species: D. melanogaster (fly)
  Insert size (bp): 429
  Entrez Gene: blos1 (a.k.a. Dmel_CG30077, CG10127, CG30077, Dmel\CG30077)
  Promoter: none
  Cloning method: Gateway Cloning
  Sequencing primers: 5′ M13-F20; 3′ M13R
Terms and licenses: Academic/Nonprofit Terms; Industry Terms: Not Available to Industry
Depositor comments: Please note that the ORFs in this collection were cloned open-ended (without a stop codon).
How to cite: KHBD00608 was a gift from Bart Deplancke (Addgene plasmid # 39686 ; http://n2t.net/addgene:39686 ; RRID:Addgene_39686)
