[The description below was written by a language model from this plasmid's Addgene catalogue record.]
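Description:
KHBD00608 is a Gateway entry clone built in the pDONR221 donor backbone (Invitrogen), carrying the open reading frame of the Drosophila melanogaster gene CG30077 (FBgn0050077, annotated in Entrez Gene as blos1). The insert is recorded as 429 bp in a backbone of about 2.5 kb without insert. The plasmid is maintained in E. coli as a high-copy vector under kanamycin selection. No feature table accompanies the record, so details such as the origin of replication and the exact recombination sites flanking the insert are not explicitly listed. However, an ORF recombined into a pDONR vector by Gateway cloning is normally flanked by attL sites, and M13 forward and reverse primer sites on either side are used to verify the insert by sequencing.

The construct has no promoter, as expected for an entry clone: it is not meant to express the gene itself but serves as a shuttle from which the ORF can be moved by LR recombination into promoter-bearing destination vectors of choice. The depositor notes that the ORFs in this collection were cloned open-ended, without a stop codon, which allows in-frame C-terminal fusions to tags or functional domains supplied by the destination vector. It also means that a stop codon must come from the destination vector. The plasmid belongs to a collection of Drosophila ORF clones associated with work on automated protein–DNA interaction screening of fly regulatory elements, so its likely use is as a source clone for generating fusion constructs for such interaction assays, though the record does not specify particular destination vectors.
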