>Addgene plasmid #39686 | KHBD00608 | depositor partial sequence | sequence record 50126 | KHBD00608 sequence 429 bps
ATGGTTAAGGAGCATCACAAGGAGCAGGCGAAGCGAAAACAGGAACAGGAGGTGCGTCGAAAGGAGGCAA
TAGAAGCGTCCAATGAGCTCACTCAGTCTCTGGTGGACACCCTAAATGTGGGCGTGGCTCAGGCCTACCT
GAACCAGAAGCGGCTGGACGCAGAGGCAAAGCAACTGCACTTGGGCGCCACCAATTTCGCCAAGCAGACC
CACCAATGGCTGCAGCTCATCGACCAATTCAGCACTGCCCTAAAGGATCTCGGCGACGTGGAGAACTGGG
CACGCAGCATAGAGGGGGACATGCATACGATTAACCAGACCCTAGAGCTGGCCTACAAAGCCTCTCGAGC
GACACAGACATCGAGCGGAGCAGGTACATCCCTGGAGGCCTCTACTTCAGCGGCGGCAAGTGCAAATCCC
AGTGCTACT
