>Addgene plasmid #39686 | KHBD00608 | addgene partial sequence | sequence record 53112 | M13R
AATAATGATTTTATTTTGACTGATAGTGACCTGTTCGTTGCAACAAATTGATAAGCAATGCTTTCTTATA
ATGCCAACTTTGTACAAGAAAGTTGGCAAAGTAGCACTGGGATTTGCACTTGCCGCCGCTGAAGTAGAGG
CCTCCAGGGATGTACCTGCTCCGCTCGATGTCTGTGTCGCTCGAGAGGCTTTGTAGGCCAGCTCTAGGGT
CTGGTTAATCGTATGCATGTCCCCCTCTATGCTGCGTGCCCAGTTCTCCACGTCGCCGAGATCCTTTAGG
GCAGTGCTGAATTGGTCGATGAGCTGCAGCCATTGGTGGGTCTGCTTGGCGAAATTGGTGGCGCCCAAGT
GCAGTTGCTTTGCCTCTGCGTCCAGCCGCTTCTGGTTCAGGTAGGCCTGAGCCACGCCCACATTTAGGGT
GTCCACCAGAGACTGAGTGAGCTCATTGGACGCTTCTATTGCCTCCTTTCGACGCACCTCCTGTTCCTGT
TTTCGCTTCGCCTGCTCCTTGTGATGCTCCTTAACCATGGTGCCAACTTTTTTGTACAAAGTTGGCATTA
TAAAAAAGCATTGCTCATCAATTTGTTGCAACGAACAGGTCACTATCAGTCAAAATAAAATCATTATTTG
GGGCCCGAGCTTAAGACTGGCCGTCGTTTTACAACGTCGTGACTGGGAAAACATCCATGCTAGCGTTAAC
GCGAGAGTAGGGAACTGCCAGGCATCAAATAAAACGAAAGGCTCAGTCG
