>Addgene plasmid #39686 | KHBD00608 | addgene partial sequence | sequence record 53113 | M13-F20 5'-TGTAAAACGACGGCCAGT-3'
ATTTTGACTGATAGTGACCTGTTCGTTGCAACAAATTGATGAGCAATGCTTTTTTATAATGCCAACTTTG
TACAAAAAAGTTGGCACCATGGTTAAGGAGCATCACAAGGAGCAGGCGAAGCGAAAACAGGAACAGGAGG
TGCGTCGAAAGGAGGCAATAGAAGCGTCCAATGAGCTCACTCAGTCTCTGGTGGACACCCTAAATGTGGG
CGTGGCTCAGGCCTACCTGAACCAGAAGCGGCTGGACGCAGAGGCAAAGCAACTGCACTTGGGCGCCACC
AATTTCGCCAAGCAGACCCACCAATGGCTGCAGCTCATCGACCAATTCAGCACTGCCCTAAAGGATCTCG
GCGACGTGGAGAACTGGGCACGCAGCATAGAGGGGGACATGCATACGATTAACCAGACCCTAGAGCTGGC
CTACAAAGCCTCTCGAGCGACACAGACATCGAGCGGAGCAGGTACATCCCTGGAGGCCTCTACTTCAGCG
GCGGCAAGTGCAAATCCCAGTGCTACTTTGCCAACTTTCTTGTACAAAGTTGGCATTATAAGAAAGCATT
GCTTATCAATTTGTTGCAACGAACAGGTCACTATCAGTCAAAATAAAATCATTATTTGCCATCCAGCTGA
TATCCCCTATAGTGAGTCGTATTACATGGTCATAGCTGTTTCCTGGCAGCTCTGGCCCGTGTCTCAAAAT
CTCTGATGTTACATTGCACAAGATAAAAATATATCATCATGAACAATAAAACTGTCTGCTTACATAAACA
GTAATACA
